Addgene plasmid #125903: 64_pAAV-ProA20-CatCh-GFP-WPRE
Purpose: Targeting expression to neuronal and glial cell types in mice, non-human primates, and human retina
Depositing lab: Botond Roska. Depositing organization: Friedrich Miescher Institute for Biomedical Research. Publication: Targeting neuronal and glial cell types with synthetic promoter AAVs in mice, non-human primates and humans. Juttner J, Szabo A, Gross-Scherf B, Morikawa RK, Rompani SB, Hantz P, Szikra T, Esposti F, Cowan CS, Bharioke A, Patino-Alvarez CP, Keles O, Kusnyerik A, Azoulay T, Hartl D, Krebs AR, Schubeler D, Hajdu RI, Lukats A, Nemeth J, Nagy ZZ, Wu KC, Wu RH, Xiang L, Fang XL, Jin ZB, Goldblum D, Hasler PW, Scholl HPN, Krol J, Roska B. Nat Neurosci. 2019 Jul 8. pii: 10.1038/s41593-019-0431-2. doi: 10.1038/s41593-019-0431-2. PubMed 31285614.
Backbone
  Vector backbone: pAAV
  Vector type: AAV
Growth in bacteria
  Bacterial resistance: Ampicillin, 100 μg/mL
  Growth temperature: 37°C
  Growth strain: NEB Stable
  Copy number: High Copy
Gene/Insert
  Gene/Insert name: CatCh-GFP (alt name: ChR2(L132C)-EGFP)
  Species: Synthetic
  Promoter: ProA20
  Cloning method: Restriction Enzyme; 5′ cloning site Unknown (unknown if destroyed); 3′ cloning site Unknown (unknown if destroyed)
Terms and licenses: Academic/Nonprofit Terms; Industry Terms: Not Available to Industry
Depositor comments: Please visit https://www.biorxiv.org/content/early/2018/10/04/434720.full.pdf for BioRxiv preprint
How to cite: 64_pAAV-ProA20-CatCh-GFP-WPRE was a gift from Botond Roska (Addgene plasmid # 125903 ; http://n2t.net/addgene:125903 ; RRID:Addgene_125903)
