[The description below was written by a language model from this plasmid's Addgene catalogue record and pLannotate feature annotations shown in this document.]
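Description:
64_pAAV-ProA20-CatCh-GFP-WPRE is an AAV transfer plasmid built on a pAAV backbone, used to package a recombinant AAV genome that expresses an optogenetic actuator under a synthetic cell-type-targeting promoter. In bacteria it is maintained at high copy through a ColE1/pUC-type origin and selected with ampicillin via the β-lactamase gene and its own promoter. The backbone also carries a filamentous phage origin, annotated as f1 in one sequence record and M13 in the other. The two 6,979-nt records are otherwise annotated identically. The expression cassette is flanked by AAV2 inverted terminal repeats, which provide the signals for replication and encapsidation. The downstream ITR is annotated as complete, whereas the upstream one is detected only as two short fragments. The use of a recombination-deficient growth strain fits with the instability typical of ITR-containing plasmids.

The payload is CatCh-GFP, the L132C variant of channelrhodopsin-2 from Chlamydomonas reinhardtii fused at its C terminus to EGFP. This gives a blue-light-gated cation channel whose expression can be followed by green fluorescence. Transcription is driven by ProA20, a synthetic promoter that the annotation tool does not recognise. It presumably occupies the largely unannotated stretch between the upstream ITR and the channelrhodopsin coding sequence, where the short yeast ARG4 promoter hit is most likely a spurious match. A WPRE downstream of the fusion enhances transcript stability and expression, and the human growth hormone polyadenylation signal terminates the message. The stated purpose is to target expression to neuronal and glial cell types in the retina of mice, non-human primates and humans. The record does not say which cell population ProA20 favours.
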