Features (pLannotate 1.2.2; 16 found; start..end, strand, type, name):
     12..39      +  repeat_region  AAV2 ITR (fragment): inverted terminal repeat of adeno-associated virus serotype 2 inverted
     68..95      +  repeat_region  AAV2 ITR (fragment): inverted terminal repeat of adeno-associated virus serotype 2 inverted
    650..666     -  promoter       ARG4 promoter (fragment): S. cerevisiae ARG4
   1429..2354    +  CDS            ChR2 (fragment): N-terminal fragment of channelrhodopsin-2 from the alga Chlamydomonas reinhardtii (Nagel et al., 2003) blue light-activated cation channel
   2359..3075    +  CDS            EGFP: EGFP is a basic (constitutively fluorescent) green fluorescent protein published in 1996, derived from Aequorea victoria. It is reported to be a rapidly-maturing weak dimer with moderate acid sensitivity.
   3082..3106    +  misc_feature   MCS (fragment): pBluescript multiple cloning site
   3106..3694    +  misc_feature   WPRE: woodchuck hepatitis virus posttranscriptional regulatory element
   3726..4202    +  polyA_signal   hGH poly(A) signal: human growth hormone polyadenylation signal
   4242..4382    +  repeat_region  AAV2 ITR: inverted terminal repeat of adeno-associated virus serotype 2 inverted
   4387..4438    -  misc_feature   bom (fragment): basis of mobility region from pBR322
   4457..4837    +  rep_origin     M13 ori (sequence partly withheld): M13 bacteriophage origin of replication; arrow indicates direction of (+) strand synthesis
   4913..4962    -  misc_feature   bom (fragment): basis of mobility region from pBR322
   5064..5099    -  CDS            rop (fragment): Rop protein, which maintains plasmids at low copy number; rop
   5194..5298    +  promoter       AmpR promoter: bla
   5299..6159    +  CDS            AmpR: β-lactamase; bla; confers resistance to ampicillin, carbenicillin, and related antibiotics
   6330..6918    +  rep_origin     ori: high-copy-number ColE1/pMB1/pBR322/pUC origin of replication
>Addgene plasmid #125903 | 64_pAAV-ProA20-CatCh-GFP-WPRE | depositor full sequence | sequence record 241052 | 64_pAAV-ProA20-CatCh-GFP-WPRE sequence 6979 bps
CCTGCAGGCAGCTGCGCGCTCGCTCGCTCACTGAGGCCGCCCGGGCGTCGGGCGACCTTTGGTCGCCCGG
CCTCAGTGAGCGAGCGAGCGCGCAGAGAGGGAGTGGCCAACTCCATCACTAGGGGTTCCTGCGGCCGCAC
GCGTTCACTCTAGTGTTTTCATGTGACCTCTTGTTCTCAATTTAGATACTTCTTGACCTGGAAAAGGTGG
GTGCTGCTTGCCACTCTACATTTGGCTACTCCTGTTTTAGGATGTGCATGTTCCTTCCTCCCCTTGTCTC
CCGCCATGAAATCTCTTCCCATCCTCTTTGCAACCTGACAACAGAGCCTTGTCCCTAGGTAGATATACAC
ATACATTGTTTTTCTCATTGTGTTCCTTATTTTTAGAGAGAGAAAAAAAATCTGAGTCTGTAAGATAAAT
GCAAAGGATAACAATCCCCAAAACAGCCTAGGAACCCCTCATTCCTCTGGCAAGACACTACTGATGATCT
GTATGCTTGGTAGCCTCTTTAAGTCCTCTCAGAGATAGTATAGTAGTTGACAAATGCCAGCTCCTATATT
CTCTAGCTTCTCCTTTTCCTCTATCAAATGACTTTTTAAATAAATTAGATATTAGACAAACCTTGGGTGA
CCTGCTTTTTCTTTTCTTTTCCTTTTTTTTTTTTTTACTTCTCCCCCCGCCCCCCCTCCCCCCCGTTTTT
TTTCCCTTGCGGTATAATAGTGTTGAAGAAAGAGGGCACTAGTGTACAGCCCAGATGGCAGCCTTGCACC
GTCTGATTTGGAGCTGAGGTGTCTGCGAACCGAGGGCGGCTGCAGTCCTCTGACCTGAGACCAATAGCTC
TGTCTACCCGGACTCAGGTAGGTCTTGAAGATGAAAGGGTGTGTGTGTGTGTGTGTGTGTGTGTGTGTGT
GTGTGTGTGTGTGTGTGTGTGTACGCGCGCGCGCGCGCGAGTGTACGAATCCTAGCTCTGAGCGCTGTCC
AGGGTTCTGACATTTGAGTGGCTCAGGCGGTTCAAGCCCCAACACAGGGAGGCTACCAGGCGTTGCCTTA
GTAACTAATATGGCTTTTCCACAAGCTGTCGCATTTACATTTTCCACCATCAGCGTCCAGCTTATGGCCA
CTAACGCGCCGCTCATTGCACACCTGATTCACACACCTTCGGGCACCAGTGAAAAAACCGCGACTTGATT
TTCTGGAAGAACACCCCTAGGGTTTGGGAGCGGTCGTGGAGGACCAGCAGGAAGAAGCGGAGGGGAGAGG
GGCGGTGGTGGAGACTGAGAAGCTTTGAACCAGCTGTGTTGGCCAAAGGCACGAAGCGGCAAAAGACAGC
GGCGGGCGTCAGGGTGGTTCGCGCTGGGAACCTGCAGGCGGGACCGGCGTGGGAACGTGGCTTGCCGGCG
GTCGAACCGCGTCTTCGGATCCGCCACCATGGATTATGGAGGCGCCCTGAGTGCCGTTGGGCGCGAGCTG
CTATTTGTAACGAACCCAGTAGTCGTCAATGGCTCTGTACTTGTGCCTGAGGACCAGTGTTACTGCGCGG
GCTGGATTGAGTCGCGTGGCACAAACGGTGCCCAAACGGCGTCGAACGTGCTGCAATGGCTTGCTGCTGG
CTTCTCCATCCTACTGCTTATGTTTTACGCCTACCAAACATGGAAGTCAACCTGCGGCTGGGAGGAGATC
TATGTGTGCGCTATCGAGATGGTCAAGGTGATTCTCGAGTTCTTCTTCGAGTTTAAGAACCCGTCCATGC
TGTATCTAGCCACAGGCCACCGCGTCCAGTGGTTGCGTTACGCCGAGTGGCTTCTCACCTGCCCGGTCAT
TTGCATTCACCTGTCAAACCTGACGGGCTTGTCCAACGACTACAGCAGGCGCACCATGGGTCTGCTTGTG
TCTGATATTGGCACAATTGTGTGGGGCGCCACTTCCGCCATGGCCACCGGATACGTCAAGGTCATCTTCT
TCTGCCTGGGTCTGTGTTATGGTGCTAACACGTTCTTTCACGCTGCCAAGGCCTACATCGAGGGTTACCA
CACCGTGCCGAAGGGCCGGTGTCGCCAGGTGGTGACTGGCATGGCTTGGCTCTTCTTCGTATCATGGGGT
ATGTTCCCCATCCTGTTCATCCTCGGCCCCGAGGGCTTCGGCGTCCTGAGCGTGTACGGCTCCACCGTCG
GCCACACCATCATTGACCTGATGTCGAAGAACTGCTGGGGTCTGCTCGGCCACTACCTGCGCGTGCTGAT
CCACGAGCATATCCTCATCCACGGCGACATTCGCAAGACCACCAAATTGAACATTGGTGGCACTGAGATT
GAGGTCGAGACGCTGGTGGAGGACGAGGCCGAGGCTGGCGCGGTACCCATGGTGAGCAAGGGCGAGGAGC
TGTTCACCGGGGTGGTGCCCATCCTGGTCGAGCTGGACGGCGACGTAAACGGCCACAAGTTCAGCGTGTC
CGGCGAGGGCGAGGGCGATGCCACCTACGGCAAGCTGACCCTGAAGTTCATCTGCACCACCGGCAAGCTG
CCCGTGCCCTGGCCCACCCTCGTGACCACCCTGACCTACGGCGTGCAGTGCTTCAGCCGCTACCCCGACC
ACATGAAGCAGCACGACTTCTTCAAGTCCGCCATGCCCGAAGGCTACGTCCAGGAGCGCACCATCTTCTT
CAAGGACGACGGCAACTACAAGACCCGCGCCGAGGTGAAGTTCGAGGGCGACACCCTGGTGAACCGCATC
GAGCTGAAGGGCATCGACTTCAAGGAGGACGGCAACATCCTGGGGCACAAGCTGGAGTACAACTACAACA
GCCACAACGTCTATATCATGGCCGACAAGCAGAAGAACGGCATCAAGGTGAACTTCAAGATCCGCCACAA
CATCGAGGACGGCAGCGTGCAGCTCGCCGACCACTACCAGCAGAACACCCCCATCGGCGACGGCCCCGTG
CTGCTGCCCGACAACCACTACCTGAGCACCCAGTCCGCCCTGAGCAAAGACCCCAACGAGAAGCGCGATC
ACATGGTCCTGCTGGAGTTCGTGACCGCCGCCGGGATCACTCTCGGCATGGACGAGCTGTACAAGTGATA
AGAATTCGATATCAAGCTTATCGATAATCAACCTCTGGATTACAAAATTTGTGAAAGATTGACTGGTATT
CTTAACTATGTTGCTCCTTTTACGCTATGTGGATACGCTGCTTTAATGCCTTTGTATCATGCTATTGCTT
CCCGTATGGCTTTCATTTTCTCCTCCTTGTATAAATCCTGGTTGCTGTCTCTTTATGAGGAGTTGTGGCC
CGTTGTCAGGCAACGTGGCGTGGTGTGCACTGTGTTTGCTGACGCAACCCCCACTGGTTGGGGCATTGCC
ACCACCTGTCAGCTCCTTTCCGGGACTTTCGCTTTCCCCCTCCCTATTGCCACGGCGGAACTCATCGCCG
CCTGCCTTGCCCGCTGCTGGACAGGGGCTCGGCTGTTGGGCACTGACAATTCCGTGGTGTTGTCGGGGAA
ATCATCGTCCTTTCCTTGGCTGCTCGCCTATGTTGCCACCTGGATTCTGCGCGGGACGTCCTTCTGCTAC
GTCCCTTCGGCCCTCAATCCAGCGGACCTTCCTTCCCGCGGCCTGCTGCCGGCTCTGCGGCCTCTTCCGC
GTCTTCGCCTTCGCCCTCAGACGAGTCGGATCTCCCTTTGGGCCGCCTCCCCGCATCGATACCGAGCGCT
GCTCGAGAGATCTACGGGTGGCATCCCTGTGACCCCTCCCCAGTGCCTCTCCTGGCCCTGGAAGTTGCCA
CTCCAGTGCCCACCAGCCTTGTCCTAATAAAATTAAGTTGCATCATTTTGTCTGACTAGGTGTCCTTCTA
TAATATTATGGGGTGGAGGGGGGTGGTATGGAGCAAGGGGCAAGTTGGGAAGACAACCTGTAGGGCCTGC
GGGGTCTATTGGGAACCAAGCTGGAGTGCAGTGGCACAATCTTGGCTCACTGCAATCTCCGCCTCCTGGG
TTCAAGCGATTCTCCTGCCTCAGCCTCCCGAGTTGTTGGGATTCCAGGCATGCATGACCAGGCTCAGCTA
ATTTTTGTTTTTTTGGTAGAGACGGGGTTTCACCATATTGGCCAGGCTGGTCTCCAACTCCTAATCTCAG
GTGATCTACCCACCTTGGCCTCCCAAATTGCTGGGATTACAGGCGTGAACCACTGCTCCCTTCCCTGTCC
TTCTGATTTTGTAGGTAACCACGTGCGGACCGAGCGGCCGCAGGAACCCCTAGTGATGGAGTTGGCCACT
CCCTCTCTGCGCGCTCGCTCGCTCACTGAGGCCGGGCGACCAAAGGTCGCCCGACGCCCGGGCTTTGCCC
GGGCGGCCTCAGTGAGCGAGCGAGCGCGCAGCTGCCTGCAGGGGCGCCTGATGCGGTATTTTCTCCTTAC
GCATCTGTGCGGTATTTCACACCGCATA
[142 nt withheld, positions 4439-4580]
C
[141 nt withheld, positions 4582-4722]
CCTTTGACGTTGGAGTCCACGTTCTTT
[37 nt withheld, positions 4750-4786]
ACCCTATCTCGGGCTATTCTTTTGATTTATAAGGGATTTTGCCGATTTCGGCCTATTGGTTAAAAAATGA
GCTGATTTAACAAAAATTTAACGCGAATTTTAACAAAATATTAACGTTTACAATTTTATGGTGCACTCTC
AGTACAATCTGCTCTGATGCCGCATAGTTAAGCCAGCCCCGACACCCGCCAACACCCGCTGACGCGCCCT
GACGGGCTTGTCTGCTCCCGGCATCCGCTTACAGACAAGCTGTGACCGTCTCCGGGAGCTGCATGTGTCA
GAGGTTTTCACCGTCATCACCGAAACGCGCGAGACGAAAGGGCCTCGTGATACGCCTATTTTTATAGGTT
AATGTCATGATAATAATGGTTTCTTAGACGTCAGGTGGCACTTTTCGGGGAAATGTGCGCGGAACCCCTA
TTTGTTTATTTTTCTAAATACATTCAAATATGTATCCGCTCATGAGACAATAACCCTGATAAATGCTTCA
ATAATATTGAAAAAGGAAGAGTATGAGTATTCAACATTTCCGTGTCGCCCTTATTCCCTTTTTTGCGGCA
TTTTGCCTTCCTGTTTTTGCTCACCCAGAAACGCTGGTGAAAGTAAAAGATGCTGAAGATCAGTTGGGTG
CACGAGTGGGTTACATCGAACTGGATCTCAACAGCGGTAAGATCCTTGAGAGTTTTCGCCCCGAAGAACG
TTTTCCAATGATGAGCACTTTTAAAGTTCTGCTATGTGGCGCGGTATTATCCCGTATTGACGCCGGGCAA
GAGCAACTCGGTCGCCGCATACACTATTCTCAGAATGACTTGGTTGAGTACTCACCAGTCACAGAAAAGC
ATCTTACGGATGGCATGACAGTAAGAGAATTATGCAGTGCTGCCATAACCATGAGTGATAACACTGCGGC
CAACTTACTTCTGACAACGATCGGAGGACCGAAGGAGCTAACCGCTTTTTTGCACAACATGGGGGATCAT
GTAACTCGCCTTGATCGTTGGGAACCGGAGCTGAATGAAGCCATACCAAACGACGAGCGTGACACCACGA
TGCCTGTAGCAATGGCAACAACGTTGCGCAAACTATTAACTGGCGAACTACTTACTCTAGCTTCCCGGCA
ACAATTAATAGACTGGATGGAGGCGGATAAAGTTGCAGGACCACTTCTGCGCTCGGCCCTTCCGGCTGGC
TGGTTTATTGCTGATAAATCTGGAGCCGGTGAGCGTGGGTCTCGCGGTATCATTGCAGCACTGGGGCCAG
ATGGTAAGCCCTCCCGTATCGTAGTTATCTACACGACGGGGAGTCAGGCAACTATGGATGAACGAAATAG
ACAGATCGCTGAGATAGGTGCCTCACTGATTAAGCATTGGTAACTGTCAGACCAAGTTTACTCATATATA
CTTTAGATTGATTTAAAACTTCATTTTTAATTTAAAAGGATCTAGGTGAAGATCCTTTTTGATAATCTCA
TGACCAAAATCCCTTAACGTGAGTTTTCGTTCCACTGAGCGTCAGACCCCGTAGAAAAGATCAAAGGATC
TTCTTGAGATCCTTTTTTTCTGCGCGTAATCTGCTGCTTGCAAACAAAAAAACCACCGCTACCAGCGGTG
GTTTGTTTGCCGGATCAAGAGCTACCAACTCTTTTTCCGAAGGTAACTGGCTTCAGCAGAGCGCAGATAC
CAAATACTGTCCTTCTAGTGTAGCCGTAGTTAGGCCACCACTTCAAGAACTCTGTAGCACCGCCTACATA
CCTCGCTCTGCTAATCCTGTTACCAGTGGCTGCTGCCAGTGGCGATAAGTCGTGTCTTACCGGGTTGGAC
TCAAGACGATAGTTACCGGATAAGGCGCAGCGGTCGGGCTGAACGGGGGGTTCGTGCACACAGCCCAGCT
TGGAGCGAACGACCTACACCGAACTGAGATACCTACAGCGTGAGCTATGAGAAAGCGCCACGCTTCCCGA
AGGGAGAAAGGCGGACAGGTATCCGGTAAGCGGCAGGGTCGGAACAGGAGAGCGCACGAGGGAGCTTCCA
GGGGGAAACGCCTGGTATCTTTATAGTCCTGTCGGGTTTCGCCACCTCTGACTTGAGCGTCGATTTTTGT
GATGCTCGTCAGGGGGGCGGAGCCTATGGAAAAACGCCAGCAACGCGGCCTTTTTACGGTTCCTGGCCTT
TTGCTGGCCTTTTGCTCACATGT
