Features (pLannotate 1.2.2; 16 found; start..end, strand, type, name):
     12..39      +  repeat_region  AAV2 ITR (fragment): inverted terminal repeat of adeno-associated virus serotype 2 inverted
     68..95      +  repeat_region  AAV2 ITR (fragment): inverted terminal repeat of adeno-associated virus serotype 2 inverted
    650..666     -  promoter       ARG4 promoter (fragment): S. cerevisiae ARG4
   1429..2354    +  CDS            ChR2 (fragment): N-terminal fragment of channelrhodopsin-2 from the alga Chlamydomonas reinhardtii (Nagel et al., 2003) blue light-activated cation channel
   2359..3075    +  CDS            EGFP: EGFP is a basic (constitutively fluorescent) green fluorescent protein published in 1996, derived from Aequorea victoria. It is reported to be a rapidly-maturing weak dimer with moderate acid sensitivity.
   3082..3106    +  misc_feature   MCS (fragment): pBluescript multiple cloning site
   3106..3694    +  misc_feature   WPRE: woodchuck hepatitis virus posttranscriptional regulatory element
   3726..4202    +  polyA_signal   hGH poly(A) signal: human growth hormone polyadenylation signal
   4242..4382    +  repeat_region  AAV2 ITR: inverted terminal repeat of adeno-associated virus serotype 2 inverted
   4387..4438    -  misc_feature   bom (fragment): basis of mobility region from pBR322
   4457..4912    +  rep_origin     f1 ori (sequence partly withheld): f1 bacteriophage origin of replication; arrow indicates direction of (+) strand synthesis
   4913..4962    -  misc_feature   bom (fragment): basis of mobility region from pBR322
   5064..5099    -  CDS            rop (fragment): Rop protein, which maintains plasmids at low copy number; rop
   5194..5298    +  promoter       AmpR promoter: bla
   5299..6159    +  CDS            AmpR: β-lactamase; bla; confers resistance to ampicillin, carbenicillin, and related antibiotics
   6330..6918    +  rep_origin     ori: high-copy-number ColE1/pMB1/pBR322/pUC origin of replication
>Addgene plasmid #125903 | 64_pAAV-ProA20-CatCh-GFP-WPRE | addgene full sequence | sequence record 257084 | Addgene NGS Result
CCTGCAGGCAGCTGCGCGCTCGCTCGCTCACTGAGGCCGCCCGGGCGTCGGGCGACCTTTGGTCGCCCGG
CCTCAGTGAGCGAGCGAGCGCGCAGAGAGGGAGTGGCCAACTCCATCACTAGGGGTTCCTGCGGCCGCAC
GCGTTCACTCTAGTGTTTTCATGTGACCTCTTGTTCTCAATTTAGATACTTCTTGACCTGGAAAAGGTGG
GTGCTGCTTGCCACTCTACATTTGGCTACTCCTGTTTTAGGATGTGCATGTTCCTTCCTCCCCTTGTCTC
CCGCCATGAAATCTCTTCCCATCCTCTTTGCAACCTGACAACAGAGCCTTGTCCCTAGGTAGATATACAC
ATACATTGTTTTTCTCATTGTGTTCCTTATTTTTAGAGAGAGAAAAAAAATCTGAGTCTGTAAGATAAAT
GCAAAGGATAACAATCCCCAAAACAGCCTAGGAACCCCTCATTCCTCTGGCAAGACACTACTGATGATCT
GTATGCTTGGTAGCCTCTTTAAGTCCTCTCAGAGATAGTATAGTAGTTGACAAATGCCAGCTCCTATATT
CTCTAGCTTCTCCTTTTCCTCTATCAAATGACTTTTTAAATAAATTAGATATTAGACAAACCTTGGGTGA
CCTGCTTTTTCTTTTCTTTTCCTTTTTTTTTTTTTTACTTCTCCCCCCGCCCCCCCTCCCCCCCGTTTTT
TTTCCCTTGCGGTATAATAGTGTTGAAGAAAGAGGGCACTAGTGTACAGCCCAGATGGCAGCCTTGCACC
GTCTGATTTGGAGCTGAGGTGTCTGCGAACCGAGGGCGGCTGCAGTCCTCTGACCTGAGACCAATAGCTC
TGTCTACCCGGACTCAGGTAGGTCTTGAAGATGAAAGGGTGTGTGTGTGTGTGTGTGTGTGTGTGTGTGT
GTGTGTGTGTGTGTGTGTGTGTACGCGCGCGCGCGCGCGAGTGTACGAATCCTAGCTCTGAGCGCTGTCC
AGGGTTCTGACATTTGAGTGGCTCAGGCGGTTCAAGCCCCAACACAGGGAGGCTACCAGGCGTTGCCTTA
GTAACTAATATGGCTTTTCCACAAGCTGTCGCATTTACATTTTCCACCATCAGCGTCCAGCTTATGGCCA
CTAACGCGCCGCTCATTGCACACCTGATTCACACACCTTCGGGCACCAGTGAAAAAACCGCGACTTGATT
TTCTGGAAGAACACCCCTAGGGTTTGGGAGCGGTCGTGGAGGACCAGCAGGAAGAAGCGGAGGGGAGAGG
GGCGGTGGTGGAGACTGAGAAGCTTTGAACCAGCTGTGTTGGCCAAAGGCACGAAGCGGCAAAAGACAGC
GGCGGGCGTCAGGGTGGTTCGCGCTGGGAACCTGCAGGCGGGACCGGCGTGGGAACGTGGCTTGCCGGCG
GTCGAACCGCGTCTTCGGATCCGCCACCATGGATTATGGAGGCGCCCTGAGTGCCGTTGGGCGCGAGCTG
CTATTTGTAACGAACCCAGTAGTCGTCAATGGCTCTGTACTTGTGCCTGAGGACCAGTGTTACTGCGCGG
GCTGGATTGAGTCGCGTGGCACAAACGGTGCCCAAACGGCGTCGAACGTGCTGCAATGGCTTGCTGCTGG
CTTCTCCATCCTACTGCTTATGTTTTACGCCTACCAAACATGGAAGTCAACCTGCGGCTGGGAGGAGATC
TATGTGTGCGCTATCGAGATGGTCAAGGTGATTCTCGAGTTCTTCTTCGAGTTTAAGAACCCGTCCATGC
TGTATCTAGCCACAGGCCACCGCGTCCAGTGGTTGCGTTACGCCGAGTGGCTTCTCACCTGCCCGGTCAT
TTGCATTCACCTGTCAAACCTGACGGGCTTGTCCAACGACTACAGCAGGCGCACCATGGGTCTGCTTGTG
TCTGATATTGGCACAATTGTGTGGGGCGCCACTTCCGCCATGGCCACCGGATACGTCAAGGTCATCTTCT
TCTGCCTGGGTCTGTGTTATGGTGCTAACACGTTCTTTCACGCTGCCAAGGCCTACATCGAGGGTTACCA
CACCGTGCCGAAGGGCCGGTGTCGCCAGGTGGTGACTGGCATGGCTTGGCTCTTCTTCGTATCATGGGGT
ATGTTCCCCATCCTGTTCATCCTCGGCCCCGAGGGCTTCGGCGTCCTGAGCGTGTACGGCTCCACCGTCG
GCCACACCATCATTGACCTGATGTCGAAGAACTGCTGGGGTCTGCTCGGCCACTACCTGCGCGTGCTGAT
CCACGAGCATATCCTCATCCACGGCGACATTCGCAAGACCACCAAATTGAACATTGGTGGCACTGAGATT
GAGGTCGAGACGCTGGTGGAGGACGAGGCCGAGGCTGGCGCGGTACCCATGGTGAGCAAGGGCGAGGAGC
TGTTCACCGGGGTGGTGCCCATCCTGGTCGAGCTGGACGGCGACGTAAACGGCCACAAGTTCAGCGTGTC
CGGCGAGGGCGAGGGCGATGCCACCTACGGCAAGCTGACCCTGAAGTTCATCTGCACCACCGGCAAGCTG
CCCGTGCCCTGGCCCACCCTCGTGACCACCCTGACCTACGGCGTGCAGTGCTTCAGCCGCTACCCCGACC
ACATGAAGCAGCACGACTTCTTCAAGTCCGCCATGCCCGAAGGCTACGTCCAGGAGCGCACCATCTTCTT
CAAGGACGACGGCAACTACAAGACCCGCGCCGAGGTGAAGTTCGAGGGCGACACCCTGGTGAACCGCATC
GAGCTGAAGGGCATCGACTTCAAGGAGGACGGCAACATCCTGGGGCACAAGCTGGAGTACAACTACAACA
GCCACAACGTCTATATCATGGCCGACAAGCAGAAGAACGGCATCAAGGTGAACTTCAAGATCCGCCACAA
CATCGAGGACGGCAGCGTGCAGCTCGCCGACCACTACCAGCAGAACACCCCCATCGGCGACGGCCCCGTG
CTGCTGCCCGACAACCACTACCTGAGCACCCAGTCCGCCCTGAGCAAAGACCCCAACGAGAAGCGCGATC
ACATGGTCCTGCTGGAGTTCGTGACCGCCGCCGGGATCACTCTCGGCATGGACGAGCTGTACAAGTGATA
AGAATTCGATATCAAGCTTATCGATAATCAACCTCTGGATTACAAAATTTGTGAAAGATTGACTGGTATT
CTTAACTATGTTGCTCCTTTTACGCTATGTGGATACGCTGCTTTAATGCCTTTGTATCATGCTATTGCTT
CCCGTATGGCTTTCATTTTCTCCTCCTTGTATAAATCCTGGTTGCTGTCTCTTTATGAGGAGTTGTGGCC
CGTTGTCAGGCAACGTGGCGTGGTGTGCACTGTGTTTGCTGACGCAACCCCCACTGGTTGGGGCATTGCC
ACCACCTGTCAGCTCCTTTCCGGGACTTTCGCTTTCCCCCTCCCTATTGCCACGGCGGAACTCATCGCCG
CCTGCCTTGCCCGCTGCTGGACAGGGGCTCGGCTGTTGGGCACTGACAATTCCGTGGTGTTGTCGGGGAA
ATCATCGTCCTTTCCTTGGCTGCTCGCCTATGTTGCCACCTGGATTCTGCGCGGGACGTCCTTCTGCTAC
GTCCCTTCGGCCCTCAATCCAGCGGACCTTCCTTCCCGCGGCCTGCTGCCGGCTCTGCGGCCTCTTCCGC
GTCTTCGCCTTCGCCCTCAGACGAGTCGGATCTCCCTTTGGGCCGCCTCCCCGCATCGATACCGAGCGCT
GCTCGAGAGATCTACGGGTGGCATCCCTGTGACCCCTCCCCAGTGCCTCTCCTGGCCCTGGAAGTTGCCA
CTCCAGTGCCCACCAGCCTTGTCCTAATAAAATTAAGTTGCATCATTTTGTCTGACTAGGTGTCCTTCTA
TAATATTATGGGGTGGAGGGGGGTGGTATGGAGCAAGGGGCAAGTTGGGAAGACAACCTGTAGGGCCTGC
GGGGTCTATTGGGAACCAAGCTGGAGTGCAGTGGCACAATCTTGGCTCACTGCAATCTCCGCCTCCTGGG
TTCAAGCGATTCTCCTGCCTCAGCCTCCCGAGTTGTTGGGATTCCAGGCATGCATGACCAGGCTCAGCTA
ATTTTTGTTTTTTTGGTAGAGACGGGGTTTCACCATATTGGCCAGGCTGGTCTCCAACTCCTAATCTCAG
GTGATCTACCCACCTTGGCCTCCCAAATTGCTGGGATTACAGGCGTGAACCACTGCTCCCTTCCCTGTCC
TTCTGATTTTGTAGGTAACCACGTGCGGACCGAGCGGCCGCAGGAACCCCTAGTGATGGAGTTGGCCACT
CCCTCTCTGCGCGCTCGCTCGCTCACTGAGGCCGGGCGACCAAAGGTCGCCCGACGCCCGGGCTTTGCCC
GGGCGGCCTCAGTGAGCGAGCGAGCGCGCAGCTGCCTGCAGGGGCGCCTGATGCGGTATTTTCTCCTTAC
GCATCTGTGCGGTATTTCACACCGCATA
[95 nt withheld, positions 4439-4533]
T
[46 nt withheld, positions 4535-4580]
C
[141 nt withheld, positions 4582-4722]
CCTTTGACGTTGGAGTCCACGTTCTTT
[37 nt withheld, positions 4750-4786]
ACTCTATCTCGGGCTATTCTTTTGATTTATAAGGGATTTTGCCGATTTCGGTCTATTGGTTAAAAAATGA
GCTGATTTAACAAAAATTTAACGCGAATTTTAACAAAATATTAACGTTTACAATTTTATGGTGCACTCTC
AGTACAATCTGCTCTGATGCCGCATAGTTAAGCCAGCCCCGACACCCGCCAACACCCGCTGACGCGCCCT
GACGGGCTTGTCTGCTCCCGGCATCCGCTTACAGACAAGCTGTGACCGTCTCCGGGAGCTGCATGTGTCA
GAGGTTTTCACCGTCATCACCGAAACGCGCGAGACGAAAGGGCCTCGTGATACGCCTATTTTTATAGGTT
AATGTCATGATAATAATGGTTTCTTAGACGTCAGGTGGCACTTTTCGGGGAAATGTGCGCGGAACCCCTA
TTTGTTTATTTTTCTAAATACATTCAAATATGTATCCGCTCATGAGACAATAACCCTGATAAATGCTTCA
ATAATATTGAAAAAGGAAGAGTATGAGTATTCAACATTTCCGTGTCGCCCTTATTCCCTTTTTTGCGGCA
TTTTGCCTTCCTGTTTTTGCTCACCCAGAAACGCTGGTGAAAGTAAAAGATGCTGAAGATCAGTTGGGTG
CACGAGTGGGTTACATCGAACTGGATCTCAACAGCGGTAAGATCCTTGAGAGTTTTCGCCCCGAAGAACG
TTTTCCAATGATGAGCACTTTTAAAGTTCTGCTATGTGGCGCGGTATTATCCCGTATTGACGCCGGGCAA
GAGCAACTCGGTCGCCGCATACACTATTCTCAGAATGACTTGGTTGAGTACTCACCAGTCACAGAAAAGC
ATCTTACGGATGGCATGACAGTAAGAGAATTATGCAGTGCTGCCATAACCATGAGTGATAACACTGCGGC
CAACTTACTTCTGACAACGATCGGAGGACCGAAGGAGCTAACCGCTTTTTTGCACAACATGGGGGATCAT
GTAACTCGCCTTGATCGTTGGGAACCGGAGCTGAATGAAGCCATACCAAACGACGAGCGTGACACCACGA
TGCCTGTAGCAATGGCAACAACGTTGCGCAAACTATTAACTGGCGAACTACTTACTCTAGCTTCCCGGCA
ACAATTAATAGACTGGATGGAGGCGGATAAAGTTGCAGGACCACTTCTGCGCTCGGCCCTTCCGGCTGGC
TGGTTTATTGCTGATAAATCTGGAGCCGGTGAGCGTGGGTCTCGCGGTATCATTGCAGCACTGGGGCCAG
ATGGTAAGCCCTCCCGTATCGTAGTTATCTACACGACGGGGAGTCAGGCAACTATGGATGAACGAAATAG
ACAGATCGCTGAGATAGGTGCCTCACTGATTAAGCATTGGTAACTGTCAGACCAAGTTTACTCATATATA
CTTTAGATTGATTTAAAACTTCATTTTTAATTTAAAAGGATCTAGGTGAAGATCCTTTTTGATAATCTCA
TGACCAAAATCCCTTAACGTGAGTTTTCGTTCCACTGAGCGTCAGACCCCGTAGAAAAGATCAAAGGATC
TTCTTGAGATCCTTTTTTTCTGCGCGTAATCTGCTGCTTGCAAACAAAAAAACCACCGCTACCAGCGGTG
GTTTGTTTGCCGGATCAAGAGCTACCAACTCTTTTTCCGAAGGTAACTGGCTTCAGCAGAGCGCAGATAC
CAAATACTGTTCTTCTAGTGTAGCCGTAGTTAGGCCACCACTTCAAGAACTCTGTAGCACCGCCTACATA
CCTCGCTCTGCTAATCCTGTTACCAGTGGCTGCTGCCAGTGGCGATAAGTCGTGTCTTACCGGGTTGGAC
TCAAGACGATAGTTACCGGATAAGGCGCAGCGGTCGGGCTGAACGGGGGGTTCGTGCACACAGCCCAGCT
TGGAGCGAACGACCTACACCGAACTGAGATACCTACAGCGTGAGCTATGAGAAAGCGCCACGCTTCCCGA
AGGGAGAAAGGCGGACAGGTATCCGGTAAGCGGCAGGGTCGGAACAGGAGAGCGCACGAGGGAGCTTCCA
GGGGGAAACGCCTGGTATCTTTATAGTCCTGTCGGGTTTCGCCACCTCTGACTTGAGCGTCGATTTTTGT
GATGCTCGTCAGGGGGGCGGAGCCTATGGAAAAACGCCAGCAACGCGGCCTTTTTACGGTTCCTGGCCTT
TTGCTGGCCTTTTGCTCACATGT
